>Addgene plasmid #142164 | TFORF2868 | addgene full sequence | sequence record 397676 | Addgene NGS Result
TTAATGTAGTCTTATGCAATACTCTTGTAGTCTTGCAACATGGTAACGATGAGTTAGCAACATGCCTTAC
AAGGAGAGAAAAAGCACCGTGCATGCCGATTGGTGGAAGTAAGGTGGTACGATCGTGCCTTATTAGGAAG
GCAACAGACGGGTCTGACATGGATTGGACGAACCACTGAATTGCCGCATTGCAGAGATATTGTATTTAAG
TGCCTAGCTCGATACATAAACGGGTCTCTCTGGTTAGACCAGATCTGAGCCTGGGAGCTCTCTGGCTAAC
TAGGGAACCCACTGCTTAAGCCTCAATAAAGCTTGCCTTGAGTGCTTCAAGTAGTGTGTGCCCGTCTGTT
GTGTGACTCTGGTAACTAGAGATCCCTCAGACCCTTTTAGTCAGTGTGGAAAATCTCTAGCAGTGGCGCC
CGAACAGGGACTTGAAAGCGAAAGGGAAACCAGAGGAGCTCTCTCGACGCAGGACTCGGCTTGCTGAAGC
GCGCACGGCAAGAGGCGAGGGGCGGCGACTGGTGAGTACGCCAAAAATTTTGACTAGCGGAGGCTAGAAG
GAGAGAGATGGGTGCGAGAGCGTCAGTATTAAGCGGGGGAGAATTAGATCGCGATGGGAAAAAATTCGGT
TAAGGCCAGGGGGAAAGAAAAAATATAAATTAAAACATATAGTATGGGCAAGCAGGGAGCTAGAACGATT
CGCAGTTAATCCTGGCCTGTTAGAAACATCAGAAGGCTGTAGACAAATACTGGGACAGCTACAACCATCC
CTTCAGACAGGATCAGAAGAACTTAGATCATTATATAATACAGTAGCAACCCTCTATTGTGTGCATCAAA
GGATAGAGATAAAAGACACCAAGGAAGCTTTAGACAAGATAGAGGAAGAGCAAAACAAAAGTAAGACCAC
CGCACAGCAAGCGGCCGCTGATCTTCAGACCTGGAGGAGGAGATATGAGGGACAATTGGAGAAGTGAATT
ATATAAATATAAAGTAGTAAAAATTGAACCATTAGGAGTAGCACCCACCAAGGCAAAGAGAAGAGTGGTG
CAGAGAGAAAAAAGAGCAGTGGGAATAGGAGCTTTGTTCCTTGGGTTCTTGGGAGCAGCAGGAAGCACTA
TGGGCGCAGCGTCAATGACGCTGACGGTACAGGCCAGACAATTATTGTCTGGTATAGTGCAGCAGCAGAA
CAATTTGCTGAGGGCTATTGAGGCGCAACAGCATCTGTTGCAACTCACAGTCTGGGGCATCAAGCAGCTC
CAGGCAAGAATCCTGGCTGTGGAAAGATACCTAAAGGATCAACAGCTCCTGGGGATTTGGGGTTGCTCTG
GAAAACTCATTTGCACCACTGCTGTGCCTTGGAATGCTAGTTGGAGTAATAAATCTCTGGAACAGATTTG
GAATCACACGACCTGGATGGAGTGGGACAGAGAAATTAACAATTACACAAGCTTAATACACTCCTTAATT
GAAGAATCGCAAAACCAGCAAGAAAAGAATGAACAAGAATTATTGGAATTAGATAAATGGGCAAGTTTGT
GGAATTGGTTTAACATAACAAATTGGCTGTGGTATATAAAATTATTCATAATGATAGTAGGAGGCTTGGT
AGGTTTAAGAATAGTTTTTGCTGTACTTTCTATAGTGAATAGAGTTAGGCAGGGATATTCACCATTATCG
TTTCAGACCCACCTCCCAACCCCGAGGGGACCCATGCATTGCATCTCAATTAGTCAGCAACCAGGTGTGG
AAAGTCCCCAGGCTCCCCAGCAGGCAGAAGTATGCAAAGCATGCGTCTCAATTAGTCAGCAACCATAGTC
CCGCCCCTAACTCCGCCCATCCCGCCCCTAACTCCGCCCAGTTCCGCCCATTCTCCGCCCCATGGCTGAC
TAATTTTTTTTATTTATGCAGAGGCCGAGGCCGCCTCGGCCTCTGAGCTATTCCAGAAGTAGTGAGGAGG
CTTTTTTGGAGGCCTAGGCTTTTGCAAAAAGCTTTCTAGAGGTACCACCGGAGCTTACCATGACCGAGTA
CAAGCCCACGGTGCGCCTCGCCACCCGCGACGACGTCCCCAGGGCCGTACGCACCCTCGCCGCCGCGTTC
GCCGACTACCCCGCCACGCGCCACACCGTCGATCCGGACCGCCACATCGAGCGGGTCACCGAGCTGCAAG
AACTCTTCCTCACGCGCGTCGGGCTCGACATCGGCAAGGTGTGGGTCGCGGACGACGGCGCCGCCGTGGC
GGTCTGGACCACGCCGGAGAGCGTCGAAGCGGGGGCGGTGTTCGCCGAGATCGGCCCGCGCATGGCCGAG
TTGAGCGGTTCCCGGCTGGCCGCGCAGCAACAGATGGAAGGCCTCCTGGCGCCGCACCGGCCCAAGGAGC
CCGCGTGGTTCCTGGCCACCGTCGGCGTCTCGCCCGACCACCAGGGCAAGGGTCTGGGCAGCGCCGTCGT
GCTCCCCGGAGTGGAGGCGGCCGAGCGCGCCGGGGTGCCCGCCTTCCTGGAGACCTCCGCGCCCCGCAAC
CTCCCCTTCTACGAGCGGCTCGGCTTCACCGTCACCGCCGACGTCGAGGTGCCCGAAGGACCGCGCACCT
GGTGCATGACCCGCAAGCCCGGTGCCAGTTAACGAATTCTAGATCTTGAGACAAATGGCAGTATTCATCC
ACAATTTTAAAAGAAAAGGGGGGATTGGGGGGTACAGTGCAGGGGAAAGAATAGTAGACATAATAGCAAC
AGACATACAAACTAAAGAATTACAAAAACAAATTACAAAAATTCAAAATTTTCGGGTTTATTACAGGGAC
AGCAGAGATCCACTTTGGCGCCGGCTCGAGGCCTGCAGGTGCAAAGATGGATAAAGTTTTAAACAGAGAG
GAATCTTTGCAGCTAATGGACCTTCTAGGTCTTGAAAGGAGTGGGAATTGGCTCCGGTGCCCGTCAGTGG
GCAGAGCGCACATCGCCCACAGTCCCCGAGAAGTTGGGGGGAGGGGTCGGCAATTGAACCGGTGCCTAGA
GAAGGTGGCGCGGGGTAAACTGGGAAAGTGATGTCGTGTACTGGCTCCGCCTTTTTCCCGAGGGTGGGGG
AGAACCGTATATAAGTGCAGTAGTCGCCGTGAACGTTCTTTTTCGCAACGGGTTTGCCGCCAGAACACAG
GTAAGTGCCGTGTGTGGTTCCCGCGGGCCTGGCCTCTTTACGGGTTATGGCCCTTGCGTGCCTTGAATTA
CTTCCACCTGGCTGCAGTACGTGATTCTTGATCCCGAGCTTCGGGTTGGAAGTGGGTGGGAGAGTTCGAG
GCCTTGCGCTTAAGGAGCCCCTTCGCCTCGTGCTTGAGTTGAGGCCTGGCCTGGGCGCTGGGGCCGCCGC
GTGCGAATCTGGTGGCACCTTCGCGCCTGTCTCGCTGCTTTCGATAAGTCTCTAGCCATTTAAAATTTTT
GATGACCTGCTGCGACGCTTTTTTTCTGGCAAGATAGTCTTGTAAATGCGGGCCAAGATCTGCACACTGG
TATTTCGGTTTTTGGGGCCGCGGGCGGCGACGGGGCCCGTGCGTCCCAGCGCACATGTTCGGCGAGGCGG
GGCCTGCGAGCGCGGCCACCGAGAATCGGACGGGGGTAGTCTCAAGCTGGCCGGCCTGCTCTGGTGCCTG
GCCTCGCGCCGCCGTGTATCGCCCCGCCCTGGGCGGCAAGGCTGGCCCGGTCGGCACCAGTTGCGTGAGC
GGAAAGATGGCCGCTTCCCGGCCCTGCTGCAGGGAGCTCAAAATGGAGGACGCGGCGCTCGGGAGAGCGG
GCGGGTGAGTCACCCACACAAAGGAAAAGGGCCTTTCCGTCCTCAGCCGTCGCTTCATGTGACTCCACGG
AGTACCGGGCGCCGTCCAGGCACCTCGATTAGTTCTCGAGCTTTTGGAGTACGTCGTCTTTAGGTTGGGG
GGAGGGGTTTTATGCGATGGAGTTTCCCCACACTGAGTGGGTGGAGACTGAAGTTAGGCCAGCTTGGCAC
TTGATGTAATTCTCCTTGGAATTTGCCCTTTTTGAGTTTGGATCTTGGTTCATTCTCAAGCCTCAGACAG
TGGTTCAAAGTTTTTTTCTTCCATTTCAGGTGTCGTGAGGCTAGCACCGCCACCATGAGTGAGTTGAAAG
ACTGCCCCTTGCAGTTCCACGACTTCAAGTCTGTGGATCACCTGAAGGTCTGTCCCCGCTACACGGCAGT
GCTGGCACGCTCTGAGGATGATGGCATCGGCATCGAGGAGCTGGACACCCTGCAGCTGGAGCTGGAGACC
CTGCTGTCTTCTGCCAGCCGGCGCCTGCGTGTGCTTGAGGCCGAAACCCAGATCCTCACCGACTGGCAGG
ATAAGAAAGGTGACAGACGATTCCTGAAGCTGGGTCGAGACCATGAACTTGGAGCTCCCCCCAAACATGG
GAAGCCCAAGAAGCAGAAACTGGAAGGGAAGGCAGGACATGGGCCGGGCCCTGGCCCAGGACGGCCCAAA
TCCAAAAACCTTCAGCCCAAGATCCAGGAATATGAATTCACTGATGACCCTATCGACGTGCCACGGATCC
CCAAAAATGATGCCCCCAACAGGTTCTGGGCTTCAGTGGAGCCCTACTGTGCTGACATCACCAGCGAGGA
GGTCCGCACACTTGAGGAGTTACTGAAGCCCCCAGAAGATGAGGCTGAGCATTACAAGATCCCACCCCTG
GGGAAGCACTACTCCCAGCGCTGGGCCCAGGAGGACCTGCTGGAGGAGCAGAAGGATGGGGCCCGGGCAG
CGGCTGTGGCTGACAAGAAGAAAGGCCTCATGGGGCCACTGACCGAACTGGACACTAAAGATGTGGATGC
CCTGCTGAAGAAGTCTGAGGCCCAGCATGAACAGCCGGAAGATGGATGCCCCTTTGGTGCCCTGACGCAG
CGCCTCCTGCAGGCCCTGGTGGAGGAAAATATTATTTCCCCTATGGAGGATTCTCCTATTCCTGACATGT
CTGGGAAAGAATCAGGGGCTGACGGGGCAAGCACCTCCCCTCGCAATCAGAACAAGCCCTTCAGTGTGCC
GCATACTAAGTCCCTGGAGAGCCGCATCAAGGAGGAGCTAATTGCCCAGGGCCTTTTGGAGTCTGAGGAC
CGCCCCGCAGAGGACTCCGAGGATGAGGTCCTTGCTGAGCTTCGCAAACGGCAGGCTGAGCTGAAGGCAC
TTAGTGCCCACAACCGCACCAAGAAGCACGACCTGCTGAGGTAGTAATGAACTAGTCCGTAACTTGAAAG
TATTTCGATTTCTTGGCTTTATATATCTTGTGGAAAGGACGACCACCGTGTTGCCTAGATATAGTTACGC
GTTAAGTCGACAATCAACCTCTGGATTACAAAATTTGTGAAAGATTGACTGGTATTCTTAACTATGTTGC
TCCTTTTACGCTATGTGGATACGCTGCTTTAATGCCTTTGTATCATGCTATTGCTTCCCGTATGGCTTTC
ATTTTCTCCTCCTTGTATAAATCCTGGTTGCTGTCTCTTTATGAGGAGTTGTGGCCCGTTGTCAGGCAAC
GTGGCGTGGTGTGCACTGTGTTTGCTGACGCAACCCCCACTGGTTGGGGCATTGCCACCACCTGTCAGCT
CCTTTCCGGGACTTTCGCTTTCCCCCTCCCTATTGCCACGGCGGAACTCATCGCCGCCTGCCTTGCCCGC
TGCTGGACAGGGGCTCGGCTGTTGGGCACTGACAATTCCGTGGTGTTGTCGGGGAAATCATCGTCCTTTC
CTTGGCTGCTCGCCTGTGTTGCCACCTGGATTCTGCGCGGGACGTCCTTCTGCTACGTCCCTTCGGCCCT
CAATCCAGCGGACCTTCCTTCCCGCGGCCTGCTGCCGGCTCTGCGGCCTCTTCCGCGTCTTCGCCTTCGC
CCTCAGACGAGTCGGATCTCCCTTTGGGCCGCCTCCCCGCGTCGACTTTAAGACCAATGACTTACAAGGC
AGCTGTAGATCTTAGCCACTTTTTAAAAGAAAAGGGGGGACTGGAAGGGCTAATTCACTCCCAACGAAGA
CAAGATCTGCTTTTTGCTTGTACTGGGTCTCTCTGGTTAGACCAGATCTGAGCCTGGGAGCTCTCTGGCT
AACTAGGGAACCCACTGCTTAAGCCTCAATAAAGCTTGCCTTGAGTGCTTCAAGTAGTGTGTGCCCGTCT
GTTGTGTGACTCTGGTAACTAGAGATCCCTCAGACCCTTTTAGTCAGTGTGGAAAATCTCTAGCAGTACG
TATAGTAGTTCATGTCATCTTATTATTCAGTATTTATAACTTGCAAAGAAATGAATATCAGAGAGTGAGA
GGAACTTGTTTATTGCAGCTTATAATGGTTACAAATAAAGCAATAGCATCACAAATTTCACAAATAAAGC
ATTTTTTTCACTGCATTCTAGTTGTGGTTTGTCCAAACTCATCAATGTATCTTATCATGTCTGGCTCTAG
CTATCCCGCCCCTAACTCCGCCCATCCCGCCCCTAACTCCGCCCAGTTCCGCCCATTCTCCGCCCCATGG
CTGACTAATTTTTTTTATTTATGCAGAGGCCGAGGCCGCCTCGGCCTCTGAGCTATTCCAGAAGTAGTGA
GGAGGCTTTTTTGGAGGCCTAGGGACGTACCCAATTCGCCCTATAGTGAGTCGTATTACGCGCGCTCACT
GGCCGTCGTTTTACAACGTCGTGACTGGGAAAACCCTGGCGTTACCCAACTTAATCGCCTTGCAGCACAT
CCCCCTTTCGCCAGCTGGCGTAATAGCGAAGAGGCCCGCACCGATCGCCCTTCCCAACAGTTGCGCAGCC
TGAATGGCGAATGGG
[124 nt withheld, positions 6806-6929]
C
[91 nt withheld, positions 6931-7021]
A
[49 nt withheld, positions 7023-7071]
CCTTTGACGTTGGAGTCCACGTTCTTT
[37 nt withheld, positions 7099-7135]
ACCCTATCTCGGTCTATTCTTTTGATTTATAAGGGATTTTGCCGATTTCGGCCTATTGGTTAAAAAATGA
GCTGATTTAACAAAAATTTAACGCGAATTTTAACAAAATATTAACGCTTACAATTTAGGTGGCACTTTTC
GGGGAAATGTGCGCGGAACCCCTATTTGTTTATTTTTCTAAATACATTCAAATATGTATCCGCTCATGAG
ACAATAACCCTGATAAATGCTTCAATAATATTGAAAAAGGAAGAGTATGAGTATTCAACATTTCCGTGTC
GCCCTTATTCCCTTTTTTGCGGCATTTTGCCTTCCTGTTTTTGCTCACCCAGAAACGCTGGTGAAAGTAA
AAGATGCTGAAGATCAGTTGGGTGCACGAGTGGGTTACATCGAACTGGATCTCAACAGCGGTAAGATCCT
TGAGAGTTTTCGCCCCGAAGAACGTTTTCCAATGATGAGCACTTTTAAAGTTCTGCTATGTGGCGCGGTA
TTATCCCGTATTGACGCCGGGCAAGAGCAACTCGGTCGCCGCATACACTATTCTCAGAATGACTTGGTTG
AGTACTCACCAGTCACAGAAAAGCATCTTACGGATGGCATGACAGTAAGAGAATTATGCAGTGCTGCCAT
AACCATGAGTGATAACACTGCGGCCAACTTACTTCTGACAACGATCGGAGGACCGAAGGAGCTAACCGCT
TTTTTGCACAACATGGGGGATCATGTAACTCGCCTTGATCGTTGGGAACCGGAGCTGAATGAAGCCATAC
CAAACGACGAGCGTGACACCACGATGCCTGTAGCAATGGCAACAACGTTGCGCAAACTATTAACTGGCGA
ACTACTTACTCTAGCTTCCCGGCAACAATTAATAGACTGGATGGAGGCGGATAAAGTTGCAGGACCACTT
CTGCGCTCGGCCCTTCCGGCTGGCTGGTTTATTGCTGATAAATCTGGAGCCGGTGAGCGTGGGTCTCGCG
GTATCATTGCAGCACTGGGGCCAGATGGTAAGCCCTCCCGTATCGTAGTTATCTACACGACGGGGAGTCA
GGCAACTATGGATGAACGAAATAGACAGATCGCTGAGATAGGTGCCTCACTGATTAAGCATTGGTAACTG
TCAGACCAAGTTTACTCATATATACTTTAGATTGATTTAAAACTTCATTTTTAATTTAAAAGGATCTAGG
TGAAGATCCTTTTTGATAATCTCATGACCAAAATCCCTTAACGTGAGTTTTCGTTCCACTGAGCGTCAGA
CCCCGTAGAAAAGATCAAAGGATCTTCTTGAGATCCTTTTTTTCTGCGCGTAATCTGCTGCTTGCAAACA
AAAAAACCACCGCTACCAGCGGTGGTTTGTTTGCCGGATCAAGAGCTACCAACTCTTTTTCCGAAGGTAA
CTGGCTTCAGCAGAGCGCAGATACCAAATACTGTTCTTCTAGTGTAGCCGTAGTTAGGCCACCACTTCAA
GAACTCTGTAGCACCGCCTACATACCTCGCTCTGCTAATCCTGTTACCAGTGGCTGCTGCCAGTGGCGAT
AAGTCGTGTCTTACCGGGTTGGACTCAAGACGATAGTTACCGGATAAGGCGCAGCGGTCGGGCTGAACGG
GGGGTTCGTGCACACAGCCCAGCTTGGAGCGAACGACCTACACCGAACTGAGATACCTACAGCGTGAGCT
ATGAGAAAGCGCCACGCTTCCCGAAGGGAGAAAGGCGGACAGGTATCCGGTAAGCGGCAGGGTCGGAACA
GGAGAGCGCACGAGGGAGCTTCCAGGGGGAAACGCCTGGTATCTTTATAGTCCTGTCGGGTTTCGCCACC
TCTGACTTGAGCGTCGATTTTTGTGATGCTCGTCAGGGGGGCGGAGCCTATGGAAAAACGCCAGCAACGC
GGCCTTTTTACGGTTCCTGGCCTTTTGCTGGCCTTTTGCTCACATGTTCTTTCCTGCGTTATCCCCTGAT
TCTGTGGATAACCGTATTACCGCCTTTGAGTGAGCTGATACCGCTCGCCGCAGCCGAACGACCGAGCGCA
GCGAGTCAGTGAGCGAGGAAGCGGAAGAGCGCCCAATACGCAAACCGCCTCTCCCCGCGCGTTGGCCGAT
TCATTAATGCAGCTGGCACGACAGGTTTCCCGACTGGAAAGCGGGCAGTGAGCGCAACGCAATTAATGTG
AGTTAGCTCACTCATTAGGCACCCCAGGCTTTACACTTTATGCTTCCGGCTCGTATGTTGTGTGGAATTG
TGAGCGGATAACAATTTCACACAGGAAACAGCTATGACCATGATTACGCCAAGCGCGCAATTAACCCTCA
CTAAAGGGAACAAAAGCTGGAGCTGCAAGC
Features (pLannotate 1.2.2; 31 found; start..end, strand, type, name):
      5..231     +  promoter       RSV promoter: Rous sarcoma virus enhancer/promoter
    232..412     +  LTR            5' LTR (truncated): truncated 5' long terminal repeat (LTR) from HIV-1
    459..584     +  misc_feature   HIV-1 Ψ: packaging signal of human immunodeficiency virus type 1
    568..931     +  CDS            HIV-1 gag (fragment): gag protein from human immunodeficiency virus 1; gag
   1077..1310    +  misc_feature   RRE: The Rev response element (RRE) of HIV-1 allows for Rev-dependent mRNA export from the nucleus to the cytoplasm.
   1687..1713    +  CDS            Rev (fragment): human immunodeficiency virus 1 (HIV-1) Rev protein; rev; enhances nuclear export of unspliced and incompletely spliced viral mRNAs
   1720..1743    +  promoter       SV40 promoter (fragment): SV40 early promoter
   1744..1815    +  promoter       SV40 promoter (fragment): SV40 enhancer and early promoter
   1839..1974    +  rep_origin     SV40 ori: SV40 origin of replication
   2020..2616    +  CDS            PuroR (fragment): puromycin N-acetyltransferase; pac from Streptomyces; confers resistance to puromycin
   2665..2782    +  misc_feature   cPPT/CTS: central polypurine tract and central termination sequence of HIV-1
   2847..2913    +  CDS            small t antigen (fragment): SV40 (simian virus 40) small t antigen
   2920..4098    +  promoter       EF-1α promoter: strong constitutive promoter for human elongation factor EF-1α
   4115..5221    +  CDS            TADA3 (fragment): TADA3_HUMAN - Also known as ADA3, TADA3L. Experimental evidence at protein level: Swiss-Prot protein existence level 1. Functions as a component of the PCAF complex. The PCAF complex is capable of efficiently acetylating histones in a nucleosomal context. The PCAF complex could be considered as the human version of the yeast SAGA complex. Also known as a coactivator for p53/TP53- dependent transcriptional activation. Component of the ATAC complex, a complex with histone acetyltransferase activity on histones H3 and H4. From Homo sapiens (Human).
   5237..5290    +  promoter       U6 promoter (fragment): RNA polymerase III promoter for human U6 snRNA
   5332..5920    +  misc_feature   WPRE: woodchuck hepatitis virus posttranscriptional regulatory element
   5971..5990    +  misc_feature   cPPT/CTS (fragment): central polypurine tract and central termination sequence of HIV-1
   5992..6225    +  LTR            3' LTR (ΔU3): self-inactivating 3' long terminal repeat (LTR) from HIV-1
   6303..6424    +  polyA_signal   SV40 poly(A) signal: SV40 polyadenylation signal
   6464..6599    +  rep_origin     SV40 ori: SV40 origin of replication
   6620..6638    -  promoter       T7 promoter: promoter for bacteriophage T7 RNA polymerase
   6646..6801    +  CDS            lacZα (fragment): LacZα fragment of β-galactosidase; lacZ fragment
   6806..7234    +  rep_origin     f1 ori (sequence partly withheld): f1 bacteriophage origin of replication; arrow indicates direction of (+) strand synthesis
   7287..7391    +  promoter       AmpR promoter: bla
   7392..8252    +  CDS            AmpR: β-lactamase; bla; confers resistance to ampicillin, carbenicillin, and related antibiotics
   8423..9011    +  rep_origin     ori: high-copy-number ColE1/pMB1/pBR322/pUC origin of replication
   9194..9286    +  CDS            lacI (fragment): lac repressor; lacI; The lac repressor binds to the lac operator to inhibit transcription in E. coli. This inhibition can be relieved by adding lactose or isopropyl-β-D-thiogalactopyranoside (IPTG).
   9299..9320    +  protein_bind   CAP binding site: CAP binding activates transcription in the presence of cAMP. E. coli catabolite activator protein
   9335..9365    +  promoter       lac promoter: promoter for the E. coli lac operon
   9373..9389    +  protein_bind   lac operator: The lac repressor binds to the lac operator to inhibit transcription in E. coli. This inhibition can be relieved by adding lactose or isopropyl-β-D-thiogalactopyranoside (IPTG). lac repressor encoded by lacI
   9434..9452    +  promoter       T3 promoter: promoter for bacteriophage T3 RNA polymerase
