[The description below was written by a language model from this plasmid's Addgene catalogue record and pLannotate feature annotations shown in this document.]
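Description:
TFORF2868 is a lentiviral mammalian expression plasmid built on the pLX_TRC317 backbone, carrying the human TADA3 open reading frame as one member of a barcoded transcription factor ORF collection. It is maintained in E. coli through a high-copy ColE1/pUC-type origin and ampicillin resistance (bla). An f1 origin and remnants of a lac/lacZα cloning region, flanked by T3 and T7 promoters, sit in the bacterial portion. The depositor notes that the plasmid can recombine during propagation, as is common for LTR-containing vectors. The sequenced record is 9,475 nt, consistent with the stated backbone plus insert.

The transfer cassette follows a third-generation, self-inactivating design. An RSV promoter fused to a truncated HIV-1 5' LTR drives genomic RNA production in packaging cells. It is followed by the Ψ packaging signal with a partial gag region, the Rev response element for Rev-dependent nuclear export, and a cPPT/CTS that aids nuclear import of the viral DNA. A ΔU3 3' LTR inactivates LTR promoter activity after integration. Within the provirus, an SV40 early promoter/origin segment lies upstream of a puromycin N-acetyltransferase gene for selecting transduced cells. A separate EF-1α promoter drives constitutive TADA3 expression, with a downstream WPRE to enhance transcript expression. TADA3 (ADA3) is annotated as a component of the PCAF and ATAC histone acetyltransferase complexes and a coactivator of p53-dependent transcription.

According to the catalogue entry, each construct in the collection carries a unique 24-bp barcode, which lets the overexpressed factor be identified in pooled screens. The feature table does not annotate the barcode, so its position is not given.
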