Addgene plasmid #142164: TFORF2868
Purpose: Lentiviral vector for overexpressing transcription factor ORFs with unique 24-bp barcodes. Barcodes facilitate identification of transcription factors in pooled screens.
Depositing lab: Feng Zhang. Depositing organization: Broad Institute. Publication: A transcription factor atlas of directed differentiation. Joung J, Ma S, Tay T, Geiger-Schuller KR, Kirchgatterer PC, Verdine VK, Guo B, Arias-Garcia MA, Allen WE, Singh A, Kuksenko O, Abudayyeh OO, Gootenberg JS, Fu Z, Macrae RK, Buenrostro JD, Regev A, Zhang F. Cell. 2023 Jan 5;186(1):209-229.e26. doi: 10.1016/j.cell.2022.11.026. PubMed 36608654.
Backbone
  Vector backbone: pLX_TRC317
  Backbone manufacturer: Broad Institute Genetic Perturbation Platform
  Backbone size w/o insert (bp): 8264
  Vector type: Mammalian Expression, Lentiviral
  Selectable markers: Puromycin
Growth in bacteria
  Bacterial resistance: Ampicillin, 100 μg/mL
  Growth temperature: 37°C
  Growth strain: NEB Stable
  Copy number: High Copy
Gene/Insert
  Gene/Insert name: TADA3
  Species: H. sapiens (human)
  Insert size (bp): 1211
  Entrez Gene: TADA3 (a.k.a. ADA3, NGG1, STAF54, TADA3L, hADA3)
  Promoter: EF1a
  Cloning method: Unknown
  Sequencing primers: 5′ GGGTGGAGACTGAAGTTAGGCCAG; 3′ CACATAGCGTAAAAGGAGCAACATAG
Terms and licenses: Academic/Nonprofit Terms; Industry Terms: Not Available to Industry
Depositor comments: NM_133480,ENST00000343450 . The transcription factor ORF portion of this plasmid was synthesized by Genewiz. Please test multiple small colonies in case of plasmid recombination. To make this collection available in a timely manner, a portion of this collection was not fully sequenced by Addgene. If an Addgene verified full plasmid sequence is not available, please contact us prior to placing an order to request the full sequence.
How to cite: TFORF2868 was a gift from Feng Zhang (Addgene plasmid # 142164 ; http://n2t.net/addgene:142164 ; RRID:Addgene_142164)
