>Addgene plasmid #142164 | TFORF2868 | depositor partial sequence | sequence record 278630 | Insert
ACCGCCACCATGAGTGAGTTGAAAGACTGCCCCTTGCAGTTCCACGACTTCAAGTCTGTGGATCACCTGA
AGGTCTGTCCCCGCTACACGGCAGTGCTGGCACGCTCTGAGGATGATGGCATCGGCATCGAGGAGCTGGA
CACCCTGCAGCTGGAGCTGGAGACCCTGCTGTCTTCTGCCAGCCGGCGCCTGCGTGTGCTTGAGGCCGAA
ACCCAGATCCTCACCGACTGGCAGGATAAGAAAGGTGACAGACGATTCCTGAAGCTGGGTCGAGACCATG
AACTTGGAGCTCCCCCCAAACATGGGAAGCCCAAGAAGCAGAAACTGGAAGGGAAGGCAGGACATGGGCC
GGGCCCTGGCCCAGGACGGCCCAAATCCAAAAACCTTCAGCCCAAGATCCAGGAATATGAATTCACTGAT
GACCCTATCGACGTGCCACGGATCCCCAAAAATGATGCCCCCAACAGGTTCTGGGCTTCAGTGGAGCCCT
ACTGTGCTGACATCACCAGCGAGGAGGTCCGCACACTTGAGGAGTTACTGAAGCCCCCAGAAGATGAGGC
TGAGCATTACAAGATCCCACCCCTGGGGAAGCACTACTCCCAGCGCTGGGCCCAGGAGGACCTGCTGGAG
GAGCAGAAGGATGGGGCCCGGGCAGCGGCTGTGGCTGACAAGAAGAAAGGCCTCATGGGGCCACTGACCG
AACTGGACACTAAAGATGTGGATGCCCTGCTGAAGAAGTCTGAGGCCCAGCATGAACAGCCGGAAGATGG
ATGCCCCTTTGGTGCCCTGACGCAGCGCCTCCTGCAGGCCCTGGTGGAGGAAAATATTATTTCCCCTATG
GAGGATTCTCCTATTCCTGACATGTCTGGGAAAGAATCAGGGGCTGACGGGGCAAGCACCTCCCCTCGCA
ATCAGAACAAGCCCTTCAGTGTGCCGCATACTAAGTCCCTGGAGAGCCGCATCAAGGAGGAGCTAATTGC
CCAGGGCCTTTTGGAGTCTGAGGACCGCCCCGCAGAGGACTCCGAGGATGAGGTCCTTGCTGAGCTTCGC
AAACGGCAGGCTGAGCTGAAGGCACTTAGTGCCCACAACCGCACCAAGAAGCACGACCTGCTGAGGTAGT
AATGAACTAGTCCGTAACTTGAAAGTATTTCGATTTCTTGGCTTTATATATCTTGTGGAAAGGACGACCA
CCGTGTTGCCTAGATATAGTT
