>Addgene plasmid #142164 | TFORF2868 | depositor partial sequence | sequence record 278631 | Barcode
CCACCGTGTTGCCTAGATATAGTT
